>Addgene plasmid #138435 | pcDNA4/TO-mu24-2xStrep | depositor full sequence | sequence record 267315 | pcDNA4/TO-mu24-2xStrep sequence 7281 bps
GACGGATCGGGAGATCTCCCGATCCCCTATGGTGCACTCTCAGTACAATCTGCTCTGATGCCGCATAGTT
AAGCCAGTATCTGCTCCCTGCTTGTGTGTTGGAGGTCGCTGAGTAGTGCGCGAGCAAAATTTAAGCTACA
ACAAGGCAAGGCTTGACCGACAATTGCATGAAGAATCTGCTTAGGGTTAGGCGTTTTGCGCTGCTTCGCG
ATGTACGGGCCAGATATACGCGTTGACATTGATTATTGACTAGTTATTAATAGTAATCAATTACGGGGTC
ATTAGTTCATAGCCCATATATGGAGTTCCGCGTTACATAACTTACGGTAAATGGCCCGCCTGGCTGACCG
CCCAACGACCCCCGCCCATTGACGTCAATAATGACGTATGTTCCCATAGTAACGCCAATAGGGACTTTCC
ATTGACGTCAATGGGTGGAGTATTTACGGTAAACTGCCCACTTGGCAGTACATCAAGTGTATCATATGCC
AAGTACGCCCCCTATTGACGTCAATGACGGTAAATGGCCCGCCTGGCATTATGCCCAGTACATGACCTTA
TGGGACTTTCCTACTTGGCAGTACATCTACGTATTAGTCATCGCTATTACCATGGTGATGCGGTTTTGGC
AGTACATCAATGGGCGTGGATAGCGGTTTGACTCACGGGGATTTCCAAGTCTCCACCCCATTGACGTCAA
TGGGAGTTTGTTTTGGAACCAAAATCAACGGGACTTTCCAAAATGTCGTAACAACTCCGCCCCATTGACG
CAAATGGGCGGTAGGCGTGTACGGTGGGAGGTCTATATAAGCAGAGCTCTCCCTATCAGTGATAGAGATC
TCCCTATCAGTGATAGAGATCGTCGACGAGCTCGTTTAGTGAACCGTCAGATCGCCTGGAGACGCCATCC
ACGCTGTTTTGACCTCCATAGAAGACACCGGGACCGATCCAGCCTCCGGACTCTAGCGTTTAAACTTAAG
CTTGGTACCGAGCTCGGATCCATGACAATATTCTTACCAGTATTCTGTGATTTGCCAGAAGTATACCAAG
ATTGTGAATATGATGAGAATAGCCAACTGTCTATCTTATTCTGGATATCATCCAATACATATGAGGTAGT
AGAGAATGTACAACAATTTAATATACTTGGTAAAGATTTAACATTCTGTTTATGTAGAGCTTTAAGAAGA
CTGCTCCTGGGCATAAGACTGTACCCAACCTGCAATACTGAGTCTAACAGATATGTGGTTACCGGGGACA
GATATGTGGGCAATGGTTTGGTGGTTAGTCCCACAGGTAGGCATATTCAGCGCATAGATACCTGCACCTA
TGTTCCAGTGATATACAGCTTTGAACAAACTGACGCACATTATGATGGCATGGGACCTGGAAAACTGAGG
GCCTTGTATCATGAGCAATTATTTTTTAAAGGAATTGATTATTCCTTTGTATTTTCCACCCTCATCAGAT
TTTTATCTATGAAACAGATAGATGAGTGTTACTACTCTTTTATCCATACTTTGGAACCCTGGGCCAGGTC
TGCTTGTAAAAAAAATTACTTGAAGCTTACTGAGTGTTTTAAAAATGTGGCCCTCACAAAGTTGCCTGTG
GTTGATGCCACCTTTCATTTGGAATATATCAAATTCAATATCAAATGTTTCCTTGACCAATGGAATGACT
GCCCCGACCTTTGGGTACTTAGAAGAACCATCTCTGCGAATTTATCCAAAAAACACCTGCTGGCCACTAT
TGGAAGACTCATGTCTGTGTGTGAGATCCAGCTTAGGAACCCCTTAGCCTATCATGATCACCTAACTATG
ATGAAAACATTTCCACAAGTGACAATATCTGCTCAGAAGAAACCCACCACCTGTTTAAATCAGAAACTGG
AAATAGTCATGTCAGGTACAGAGTCCATGTGGCTGGTATACACTCCTGCTTCTAGTATGTTTCGAATTAT
GCTCTGTGCCGCCTACATCAGCGACATCTACTACAACAATACTGTGCAGCAGGCAATTTATGATGTCACC
CACGATAAGCCAAGCAACGGTGAGATGTTGATGAACTTGTATAGAAGAATTGATTACCTGCCTAAAGACT
CAGTAGAAACTATTGCAAGAGTGTGTTCCACCCCCTGGGAGAACCCCCTAATTGAAAGGCCGCCTACCAT
GTATCATGAATACTGTCCAATCAAAAATCTTAGCATCAATAGTTTCAAGGTCACAATTTTTAATACAAAT
ATGGTCATCAACACCAAAATCTCATGCAAAAAGATCACCCCCCGATTTAGATCATTCTTGGATATCCCTA
GGCTCACCAATAACTTTGTTGTGAAAAAGTATTCTGTTAAAGAACCATCATTTACCATAAGTGTGTTCTA
TTCTGATGATTTATGTAAAAGTGGTGCCATCAACATCAACATCAGTGGTACACTAATACACTTCCTCTTT
GCTATGGGCTGCCTAAAATGCTTCATGCCCATCAAAACTATAAATCCTGTCCTGATATCCAACTGGAACT
CAACCTTTGATCTTCAGGGACTAGAAAATCAAGAGATTGTCAGAACTGGCAGGCATGATGTGTTTTGGAC
CACCAACTTCCCATCAGCGGTCTCTACCAAGCGCGGGTACAACATTTCCTGGTTTAAGGCCGCCACCGCC
ACCGTCTCCAAGATCCACGGCGGAGCGCTGCTAGATCAAGTGAGGGGGGAAATTTCACAGATATTACTCA
GCAGTGATGCAATTATAAATACCAACAAAAATTGCATCTACACTACACTGGAAAAGCGAAACCGCTTTCA
GATTCAAACCTTGCACAAAAGATTCCTAGAGTGCTTGTTTGAGTCATGTGTGGCTAGCAAACTTAATTAT
CATACAGTGAAAAGGCTATGTTCTACAGGCATTTTCGATTTCAGTAGACATATAATTAGTCATTCAAAAA
ACAAGCATGAATGTGCACTGTATGGCTACCGAAAGTGTAATCTTGTACCAAAAATATTAACAGGTACAAA
AAAGACTCGCCTGGACGAGCTGGGGCGGAATTCCAATTATCTTTCATTCAATAAATCCCCACTTCACCAT
AAAAAGGATGCTTCGGATTTTAAAAAAAGACTGTGCCTTAACAGGAGGAGAAGTAACCCTTGCCAACCAG
ACTCCGGGCGGCCGCTCGAGGGAGGCGGTGGATGGAGCCACCCCCAGTTCGAGAAGGGCGGCGGCAGCGG
CGGCGGCAGCGGCGGCGGCAGCTGGAGCCACCCCCAGTTCGAGAAGGGGCCCGTTTAAACCCGCTGATCA
GCCTCGACTGTGCCTTCTAGTTGCCAGCCATCTGTTGTTTGCCCCTCCCCCGTGCCTTCCTTGACCCTGG
AAGGTGCCACTCCCACTGTCCTTTCCTAATAAAATGAGGAAATTGCATCGCATTGTCTGAGTAGGTGTCA
TTCTATTCTGGGGGGTGGGGTGGGGCAGGACAGCAAGGGGGAGGATTGGGAAGACAATAGCAGGCATGCT
GGGGATGCGGTGGGCTCTATGGCTTCTGAGGCGGAAAGAACCAGCTGGGGCTCTAGGGGGTATCCCC
[124 nt withheld, positions 3568-3691]
C
[91 nt withheld, positions 3693-3783]
A
[49 nt withheld, positions 3785-3833]
CCTTTGACGTTGGAGTCCACGTTCTTT
[37 nt withheld, positions 3861-3897]
ACCCTATCTCGGTCTATTCTTTTGATTTATAAGGGATTTTGCCGATTTCGGCCTATTGGTTAAAAAATGA
GCTGATTTAACAAAAATTTAACGCGAATTAATTCTGTGGAATGTGTGTCAGTTAGGGTGTGGAAAGTCCC
CAGGCTCCCCAGCAGGCAGAAGTATGCAAAGCATGCATCTCAATTAGTCAGCAACCAGGTGTGGAAAGTC
CCCAGGCTCCCCAGCAGGCAGAAGTATGCAAAGCATGCATCTCAATTAGTCAGCAACCATAGTCCCGCCC
CTAACTCCGCCCATCCCGCCCCTAACTCCGCCCAGTTCCGCCCATTCTCCGCCCCATGGCTGACTAATTT
TTTTTATTTATGCAGAGGCCGAGGCCGCCTCTGCCTCTGAGCTATTCCAGAAGTAGTGAGGAGGCTTTTT
TGGAGGCCTAGGCTTTTGCAAAAAGCTCCCGGGAGCTTGTATATCCATTTTCGGATCTGATCAGCACGTG
TTGACAATTAATCATCGGCATAGTATATCGGCATAGTATAATACGACAAGGTGAGGAACTAAACCATGGC
CAAGTTGACCAGTGCCGTTCCGGTGCTCACCGCGCGCGACGTCGCCGGAGCGGTCGAGTTCTGGACCGAC
CGGCTCGGGTTCTCCCGGGACTTCGTGGAGGACGACTTCGCCGGTGTGGTCCGGGACGACGTGACCCTGT
TCATCAGCGCGGTCCAGGACCAGGTGGTGCCGGACAACACCCTGGCCTGGGTGTGGGTGCGCGGCCTGGA
CGAGCTGTACGCCGAGTGGTCGGAGGTCGTGTCCACGAACTTCCGGGACGCCTCCGGGCCGGCCATGACC
GAGATCGGCGAGCAGCCGTGGGGGCGGGAGTTCGCCCTGCGCGACCCGGCCGGCAACTGCGTGCACTTCG
TGGCCGAGGAGCAGGACTGACACGTGCTACGAGATTTCGATTCCACCGCCGCCTTCTATGAAAGGTTGGG
CTTCGGAATCGTTTTCCGGGACGCCGGCTGGATGATCCTCCAGCGCGGGGATCTCATGCTGGAGTTCTTC
GCCCACCCCAACTTGTTTATTGCAGCTTATAATGGTTACAAATAAAGCAATAGCATCACAAATTTCACAA
ATAAAGCATTTTTTTCACTGCATTCTAGTTGTGGTTTGTCCAAACTCATCAATGTATCTTATCATGTCTG
TATACCGTCGACCTCTAGCTAGAGCTTGGCGTAATCATGGTCATAGCTGTTTCCTGTGTGAAATTGTTAT
CCGCTCACAATTCCACACAACATACGAGCCGGAAGCATAAAGTGTAAAGCCTGGGGTGCCTAATGAGTGA
GCTAACTCACATTAATTGCGTTGCGCTCACTGCCCGCTTTCCAGTCGGGAAACCTGTCGTGCCAGCTGCA
TTAATGAATCGGCCAACGCGCGGGGAGAGGCGGTTTGCGTATTGGGCGCTCTTCCGCTTCCTCGCTCACT
GACTCGCTGCGCTCGGTCGTTCGGCTGCGGCGAGCGGTATCAGCTCACTCAAAGGCGGTAATACGGTTAT
CCACAGAATCAGGGGATAACGCAGGAAAGAACATGTGAGCAAAAGGCCAGCAAAAGGCCAGGAACCGTAA
AAAGGCCGCGTTGCTGGCGTTTTTCCATAGGCTCCGCCCCCCTGACGAGCATCACAAAAATCGACGCTCA
AGTCAGAGGTGGCGAAACCCGACAGGACTATAAAGATACCAGGCGTTTCCCCCTGGAAGCTCCCTCGTGC
GCTCTCCTGTTCCGACCCTGCCGCTTACCGGATACCTGTCCGCCTTTCTCCCTTCGGGAAGCGTGGCGCT
TTCTCATAGCTCACGCTGTAGGTATCTCAGTTCGGTGTAGGTCGTTCGCTCCAAGCTGGGCTGTGTGCAC
GAACCCCCCGTTCAGCCCGACCGCTGCGCCTTATCCGGTAACTATCGTCTTGAGTCCAACCCGGTAAGAC
ACGACTTATCGCCACTGGCAGCAGCCACTGGTAACAGGATTAGCAGAGCGAGGTATGTAGGCGGTGCTAC
AGAGTTCTTGAAGTGGTGGCCTAACTACGGCTACACTAGAAGAACAGTATTTGGTATCTGCGCTCTGCTG
AAGCCAGTTACCTTCGGAAAAAGAGTTGGTAGCTCTTGATCCGGCAAACAAACCACCGCTGGTAGCGGTT
TTTTTGTTTGCAAGCAGCAGATTACGCGCAGAAAAAAAGGATCTCAAGAAGATCCTTTGATCTTTTCTAC
GGGGTCTGACGCTCAGTGGAACGAAAACTCACGTTAAGGGATTTTGGTCATGAGATTATCAAAAAGGATC
TTCACCTAGATCCTTTTAAATTAAAAATGAAGTTTTAAATCAATCTAAAGTATATATGAGTAAACTTGGT
CTGACAGTTACCAATGCTTAATCAGTGAGGCACCTATCTCAGCGATCTGTCTATTTCGTTCATCCATAGT
TGCCTGACTCCCCGTCGTGTAGATAACTACGATACGGGAGGGCTTACCATCTGGCCCCAGTGCTGCAATG
ATACCGCGAGACCCACGCTCACCGGCTCCAGATTTATCAGCAATAAACCAGCCAGCCGGAAGGGCCGAGC
GCAGAAGTGGTCCTGCAACTTTATCCGCCTCCATCCAGTCTATTAATTGTTGCCGGGAAGCTAGAGTAAG
TAGTTCGCCAGTTAATAGTTTGCGCAACGTTGTTGCCATTGCTACAGGCATCGTGGTGTCACGCTCGTCG
TTTGGTATGGCTTCATTCAGCTCCGGTTCCCAACGATCAAGGCGAGTTACATGATCCCCCATGTTGTGCA
AAAAAGCGGTTAGCTCCTTCGGTCCTCCGATCGTTGTCAGAAGTAAGTTGGCCGCAGTGTTATCACTCAT
GGTTATGGCAGCACTGCATAATTCTCTTACTGTCATGCCATCCGTAAGATGCTTTTCTGTGACTGGTGAG
TACTCAACCAAGTCATTCTGAGAATAGTGTATGCGGCGACCGAGTTGCTCTTGCCCGGCGTCAATACGGG
ATAATACCGCGCCACATAGCAGAACTTTAAAAGTGCTCATCATTGGAAAACGTTCTTCGGGGCGAAAACT
CTCAAGGATCTTACCGCTGTTGAGATCCAGTTCGATGTAACCCACTCGTGCACCCAACTGATCTTCAGCA
TCTTTTACTTTCACCAGCGTTTCTGGGTGAGCAAAAACAGGAAGGCAAAATGCCGCAAAAAAGGGAATAA
GGGCGACACGGAAATGTTGAATACTCATACTCTTCCTTTTTCAATATTATTGAAGCATTTATCAGGGTTA
TTGTCTCATGAGCGGATACATATTTGAATGTATTTAGAAAAATAAACAAATAGGGGTTCCGCGCACATTT
CCCCGAAAAGTGCCACCTGACGTC
Features (pLannotate 1.2.2; 24 found; start..end, strand, type, name):
     28..80      -  misc_feature   bom (fragment): basis of mobility region from pBR322
    235..614     +  enhancer       CMV enhancer: human cytomegalovirus immediate early enhancer
    687..704     -  promoter       CMV promoter (fragment): human cytomegalovirus (CMV) immediate early promoter
    767..818     +  promoter       CMVd2 promoter: truncated human cytomegalovirus (CMV) immediate early promoter that yields moderately reduced expression relative to the full-length promoter
    820..839     +  promoter       PLtetO-1 promoter (fragment): modified phage lambda PL promoter with tet operator sites (Lutz and Bujard, 1997)
    841..860     +  promoter       PLtetO-1 promoter (fragment): modified phage lambda PL promoter with tet operator sites (Lutz and Bujard, 1997)
    868..901     +  promoter       TRE3GV promoter (fragment): 3rd-generation Tet-responsive promoter that can be activated by binding of Tet-On® 3G, optimized for retroviral and lentiviral vectors
   1411..1428    +  protein_bind   attL2 (fragment): mutant version of attL; recombination site for the Gateway® LR reaction LR Clonase™
   2214..3056    +  CDS            UL87_EBVB9 (fragment): Protein inferred from homology: Swiss-Prot protein existence level 3. DNA-binding protein that is required for viral late gene expression. From Epstein-Barr virus (strain B95-8) (HHV-4) (Human herpesvirus 4).
   3298..3522    +  polyA_signal   bGH poly(A) signal: bovine growth hormone polyadenylation signal
   3526..3547    +  promoter       SV40 promoter (fragment): SV40 enhancer and early promoter
   3568..3996    +  rep_origin     f1 ori (sequence partly withheld): f1 bacteriophage origin of replication; arrow indicates direction of (+) strand synthesis
   4010..4339    +  promoter       SV40 promoter: SV40 enhancer and early promoter
   4387..4434    +  promoter       EM7 promoter: synthetic bacterial promoter&nbsp
   4453..4827    +  CDS            BleoR: antibiotic-binding protein; Sh ble from Streptoalloteichus hindustanus; confers resistance to bleomycin, phleomycin, and Zeocin™
   4837..4962    +  CDS            ble (fragment): BLE_KLEPN - Experimental evidence at protein level: Swiss-Prot protein existence level 1. Binding protein with a strong affinity to the bleomycin family of antibiotics. Binds to CL990; an antimitotic-antibiotic compound. From Klebsiella pneumoniae.
   4957..5078    +  polyA_signal   SV40 poly(A) signal: SV40 polyadenylation signal
   5151..5167    -  protein_bind   lac operator: The lac repressor binds to the lac operator to inhibit transcription in E. coli. This inhibition can be relieved by adding lactose or isopropyl-β-D-thiogalactopyranoside (IPTG). lac repressor encoded by lacI
   5175..5205    -  promoter       lac promoter: promoter for the E. coli lac operon
   5220..5241    -  protein_bind   CAP binding site: CAP binding activates transcription in the presence of cAMP. E. coli catabolite activator protein
   5254..5346    -  CDS            lacI (fragment): lac repressor; lacI; The lac repressor binds to the lac operator to inhibit transcription in E. coli. This inhibition can be relieved by adding lactose or isopropyl-β-D-thiogalactopyranoside (IPTG).
   5529..6114    -  rep_origin     ori: high-copy-number ColE1/pMB1/pBR322/pUC origin of replication
   6285..7145    -  CDS            AmpR: β-lactamase; bla; confers resistance to ampicillin, carbenicillin, and related antibiotics
   7146..7250    -  promoter       AmpR promoter: bla
