>Addgene plasmid #138435 | pcDNA4/TO-mu24-2xStrep | addgene full sequence | sequence record 272760 | Addgene NGS Result
GACATTGATTATTGACTAGTTATTAATAGTAATCAATTACGGGGTCATTAGTTCATAGCCCATATATGGA
GTTCCGCGTTACATAACTTACGGTAAATGGCCCGCCTGGCTGACCGCCCAACGACCCCCGCCCATTGACG
TCAATAATGACGTATGTTCCCATAGTAACGCCAATAGGGACTTTCCATTGACGTCAATGGGTGGAGTATT
TACGGTAAACTGCCCACTTGGCAGTACATCAAGTGTATCATATGCCAAGTACGCCCCCTATTGACGTCAA
TGACGGTAAATGGCCCGCCTGGCATTATGCCCAGTACATGACCTTATGGGACTTTCCTACTTGGCAGTAC
ATCTACGTATTAGTCATCGCTATTACCATGGTGATGCGGTTTTGGCAGTACATCAATGGGCGTGGATAGC
GGTTTGACTCACGGGGATTTCCAAGTCTCCACCCCATTGACGTCAATGGGAGTTTGTTTTGGCACCAAAA
TCAACGGGACTTTCCAAAATGTCGTAACAACTCCGCCCCATTGACGCAAATGGGCGGTAGGCGTGTACGG
TGGGAGGTCTATATAAGCAGAGCTCTCCCTATCAGTGATAGAGATCTCCCTATCAGTGATAGAGATCGTC
GACGAGCTCGTTTAGTGAACCGTCAGATCGCCTGGAGACGCCATCCACGCTGTTTTGACCTCCATAGAAG
ACACCGGGACCGATCCAGCCTCCGGACTCTAGCGTTTAAACTTAAGCTTGGTACCGAGCTCGGATCCATG
ACAATATTCTTACCAGTATTCTGTGATTTGCCAGAAGTATACCAAGATTGTGAATATGATGAGAATAGCC
AACTGTCTATCTTATTCTGGATATCATCCAATACATATGAGGTAGTAGAGAATGTACAACAATTTAATAT
ACTTGGTAAAGATTTAACATTCTGTTTATGTAGAGCTTTAAGAAGACTGCTCCTGGGCATAAGACTGTAC
CCAACCTGCAATACTGAGTCTAACAGATATGTGGTTACCGGGGACAGATATGTGGGCAATGGTTTGGTGG
TTAGTCCCACAGGTAGGCATATTCAGCGCATAGATACCTGCACCTATGTTCCAGTGATATACAGCTTTGA
ACAAACTGACGCACATTATGATGGCATGGGACCTGGAAAACTGAGGGCCTTGTATCATGAGCAATTATTT
TTTAAAGGAATTGATTATTCCTTTGTATTTTCCACCCTCATCAGATTTTTATCTATGAAACAGATAGATG
AGTGTTACTACTCTTTTATCCATACTTTGGAACCCTGGGCCAGGTCTGCTTGTAAAAAAAATTACTTGAA
GCTTACTGAGTGTTTTAAAAATGTGGCCCTCACAAAGTTGCCTGTGGTTGATGCCACCTTTCATTTGGAA
TATATCAAATTCAATATCAAATGTTTCCTTGACCAATGGAATGACTGCCCCGACCTTTGGGTACTTAGAA
GAACCATCTCTGCGAATTTATCCAAAAAACACCTGCTGGCCACTATTGGAAGACTCATGTCTGTGTGTGA
GATCCAGCTTAGGAACCCCTTAGCCTATCATGATCACCTAACTATGATGAAAACATTTCCACAAGTGACA
ATATCTGCTCAGAAGAAACCCACCACCTGTTTAAATCAGAAACTGGAAATAGTCATGTCAGGTACAGAGT
CCATGTGGCTGGTATACACTCCTGCTTCTAGTATGTTTCGAATTATGCTCTGTGCCGCCTACATCAGCGA
CATCTACTACAACAATACTGTGCAGCAGGCAATTTATGATGTCACCCACGATAAGCCAAGCAACGGTGAG
ATGTTGATGAACTTGTATAGAAGAATTGATTACCTGCCTAAAGACTCAGTAGAAACTATTGCAAGAGTGT
GTTCCACCCCCTGGGAGAACCCCCTAATTGAAAGGCCGCCTACCATGTATCATGAATACTGTCCAATCAA
AAATCTTAGCATCAATAGTTTCAAGGTCACAATTTTTAATACAAATATGGTCATCAACACCAAAATCTCA
TGCAAAAAGATCACCCCCCGATTTAGATCATTCTTGGATATCCCTAGGCTCACCAATAACTTTGTTGTGA
AAAAGTATTCTGTTAAAGAACCATCATTTACCATAAGTGTGTTCTATTCTGATGATTTATGTAAAAGTGG
TGCCATCAACATCAACATCAGTGGTACACTAATACACTTCCTCTTTGCTATGGGCTGCCTAAAATGCTTC
ATGCCCATCAAAACTATAAATCCTGTCCTGATATCCAACTGGAACTCAACCTTTGATCTTCAGGGACTAG
AAAATCAAGAGATTGTCAGAACTGGCAGGCATGATGTGTTTTGGACCACCAACTTCCCATCAGCGGTCTC
TACCAAGCGCGGGTACAACATTTCCTGGTTTAAGGCCGCCACCGCCACCGTCTCCAAGATCCACGGCGGA
GCGCTGCTAGATCAAGTGAGGGGGGAAATTTCACAGATATTACTCAGCAGTGATGCAATTATAAATACCA
ACAAAAATTGCATCTACACTACACTGGAAAAGCGAAACCGCTTTCAGATTCAAACCTTGCACAAAAGATT
CCTAGAGTGCTTGTTTGAGTCATGTGTGGCTAGCAAACTTAATTATCATACAGTGAAAAGGCTATGTTCT
ACAGGCATTTTCGATTTCAGTAGACATATAATTAGTCATTCAAAAAACAAGCATGAATGTGCACTGTATG
GCTACCGAAAGTGTAATCTTGTACCAAAAATATTAACAGGTACAAAAAAGACTCGCCTGGACGAGCTGGG
GCGGAATTCCAATTATCTTTCATTCAATAAATCCCCACTTCACCATAAAAAGGATGCTTCGGATTTTAAA
AAAAGACTGTGCCTTAACAGGAGGAGAAGTAACCCTTGCCAACCAGACTCCGGGCGGCCGCTCGAGGGAG
GCGGTGGATGGAGCCACCCCCAGTTCGAGAAGGGCGGCGGCAGCGGCGGCGGCAGCGGCGGCGGCAGCTG
GAGCCACCCCCAGTTCGAGAAGGGGCCCGTTTAAACCCGCTGATCAGCCTCGACTGTGCCTTCTAGTTGC
CAGCCATCTGTTGTTTGCCCCTCCCCCGTGCCTTCCTTGACCCTGGAAGGTGCCACTCCCACTGTCCTTT
CCTAATAAAATGAGGAAATTGCATCGCATTGTCTGAGTAGGTGTCATTCTATTCTGGGGGGTGGGGTGGG
GCAGGACAGCAAGGGGGAGGATTGGGAAGACAATAGCAGGCATGCTGGGGATGCGGTGGGCTCTATGGCT
TCTGAGGCGGAAAGAACCAGCTGGGGCTCTAGGGGGTATCCCC
[124 nt withheld, positions 3334-3457]
C
[91 nt withheld, positions 3459-3549]
A
[49 nt withheld, positions 3551-3599]
CCTTTGACGTTGGAGTCCACGTTCTTT
[37 nt withheld, positions 3627-3663]
ACCCTATCTCGGTCTATTCTTTTGATTTATAAGGGATTTTGCCGATTTCGGCCTATTGGTTAAAAAATGA
GCTGATTTAACAAAAATTTAACGCGAATTAATTCTGTGGAATGTGTGTCAGTTAGGGTGTGGAAAGTCCC
CAGGCTCCCCAGCAGGCAGAAGTATGCAAAGCATGCATCTCAATTAGTCAGCAACCAGGTGTGGAAAGTC
CCCAGGCTCCCCAGCAGGCAGAAGTATGCAAAGCATGCATCTCAATTAGTCAGCAACCATAGTCCCGCCC
CTAACTCCGCCCATCCCGCCCCTAACTCCGCCCAGTTCCGCCCATTCTCCGCCCCATGGCTGACTAATTT
TTTTTATTTATGCAGAGGCCGAGGCCGCCTCTGCCTCTGAGCTATTCCAGAAGTAGTGAGGAGGCTTTTT
TGGAGGCCTAGGCTTTTGCAAAAAGCTCCCGGGAGCTTGTATATCCATTTTCGGATCTGATCAGCACGTG
TTGACAATTAATCATCGGCATAGTATATCGGCATAGTATAATACGACAAGGTGAGGAACTAAACCATGGC
CAAGTTGACCAGTGCCGTTCCGGTGCTCACCGCGCGCGACGTCGCCGGAGCGGTCGAGTTCTGGACCGAC
CGGCTCGGGTTCTCCCGGGACTTCGTGGAGGACGACTTCGCCGGTGTGGTCCGGGACGACGTGACCCTGT
TCATCAGCGCGGTCCAGGACCAGGTGGTGCCGGACAACACCCTGGCCTGGGTGTGGGTGCGCGGCCTGGA
CGAGCTGTACGCCGAGTGGTCGGAGGTCGTGTCCACGAACTTCCGGGACGCCTCCGGGCCGGCCATGACC
GAGATCGGCGAGCAGCCGTGGGGGCGGGAGTTCGCCCTGCGCGACCCGGCCGGCAACTGCGTGCACTTCG
TGGCCGAGGAGCAGGACTGACACGTGCTACGAGATTTCGATTCCACCGCCGCCTTCTATGAAAGGTTGGG
CTTCGGAATCGTTTTCCGGGACGCCGGCTGGATGATCCTCCAGCGCGGGGATCTCATGCTGGAGTTCTTC
GCCCACCCCAACTTGTTTATTGCAGCTTATAATGGTTACAAATAAAGCAATAGCATCACAAATTTCACAA
ATAAAGCATTTTTTTCACTGCATTCTAGTTGTGGTTTGTCCAAACTCATCAATGTATCTTATCATGTCTG
TATACCGTCGACCTCTAGCTAGAGCTTGGCGTAATCATGGTCATAGCTGTTTCCTGTGTGAAATTGTTAT
CCGCTCACAATTCCACACAACATACGAGCCGGAAGCATAAAGTGTAAAGCCTGGGGTGCCTAATGAGTGA
GCTAACTCACATTAATTGCGTTGCGCTCACTGCCCGCTTTCCAGTCGGGAAACCTGTCGTGCCAGCTGCA
TTAATGAATCGGCCAACGCGCGGGGAGAGGCGGTTTGCGTATTGGGCGCTCTTCCGCTTCCTCGCTCACT
GACTCGCTGCGCTCGGTCGTTCGGCTGCGGCGAGCGGTATCAGCTCACTCAAAGGCGGTAATACGGTTAT
CCACAGAATCAGGGGATAACGCAGGAAAGAACATGTGAGCAAAAGGCCAGCAAAAGGCCAGGAACCGTAA
AAAGGCCGCGTTGCTGGCGTTTTTCCATAGGCTCCGCCCCCCTGACGAGCATCACAAAAATCGACGCTCA
AGTCAGAGGTGGCGAAACCCGACAGGACTATAAAGATACCAGGCGTTTCCCCCTGGAAGCTCCCTCGTGC
GCTCTCCTGTTCCGACCCTGCCGCTTACCGGATACCTGTCCGCCTTTCTCCCTTCGGGAAGCGTGGCGCT
TTCTCATAGCTCACGCTGTAGGTATCTCAGTTCGGTGTAGGTCGTTCGCTCCAAGCTGGGCTGTGTGCAC
GAACCCCCCGTTCAGCCCGACCGCTGCGCCTTATCCGGTAACTATCGTCTTGAGTCCAACCCGGTAAGAC
ACGACTTATCGCCACTGGCAGCAGCCACTGGTAACAGGATTAGCAGAGCGAGGTATGTAGGCGGTGCTAC
AGAGTTCTTGAAGTGGTGGCCTAACTACGGCTACACTAGAAGAACAGTATTTGGTATCTGCGCTCTGCTG
AAGCCAGTTACCTTCGGAAAAAGAGTTGGTAGCTCTTGATCCGGCAAACAAACCACCGCTGGTAGCGGTG
GTTTTTTTGTTTGCAAGCAGCAGATTACGCGCAGAAAAAAAGGATCTCAAGAAGATCCTTTGATCTTTTC
TACGGGGTCTGACGCTCAGTGGAACGAAAACTCACGTTAAGGGATTTTGGTCATGAGATTATCAAAAAGG
ATCTTCACCTAGATCCTTTTAAATTAAAAATGAAGTTTTAAATCAATCTAAAGTATATATGAGTAAACTT
GGTCTGACAGTTACCAATGCTTAATCAGTGAGGCACCTATCTCAGCGATCTGTCTATTTCGTTCATCCAT
AGTTGCCTGACTCCCCGTCGTGTAGATAACTACGATACGGGAGGGCTTACCATCTGGCCCCAGTGCTGCA
ATGATACCGCGAGACCCACGCTCACCGGCTCCAGATTTATCAGCAATAAACCAGCCAGCCGGAAGGGCCG
AGCGCAGAAGTGGTCCTGCAACTTTATCCGCCTCCATCCAGTCTATTAATTGTTGCCGGGAAGCTAGAGT
AAGTAGTTCGCCAGTTAATAGTTTGCGCAACGTTGTTGCCATTGCTACAGGCATCGTGGTGTCACGCTCG
TCGTTTGGTATGGCTTCATTCAGCTCCGGTTCCCAACGATCAAGGCGAGTTACATGATCCCCCATGTTGT
GCAAAAAAGCGGTTAGCTCCTTCGGTCCTCCGATCGTTGTCAGAAGTAAGTTGGCCGCAGTGTTATCACT
CATGGTTATGGCAGCACTGCATAATTCTCTTACTGTCATGCCATCCGTAAGATGCTTTTCTGTGACTGGT
GAGTACTCAACCAAGTCATTCTGAGAATAGTGTATGCGGCGACCGAGTTGCTCTTGCCCGGCGTCAATAC
GGGATAATACCGCGCCACATAGCAGAACTTTAAAAGTGCTCATCATTGGAAAACGTTCTTCGGGGCGAAA
ACTCTCAAGGATCTTACCGCTGTTGAGATCCAGTTCGATGTAACCCACTCGTGCACCCAACTGATCTTCA
GCATCTTTTACTTTCACCAGCGTTTCTGGGTGAGCAAAAACAGGAAGGCAAAATGCCGCAAAAAAGGGAA
TAAGGGCGACACGGAAATGTTGAATACTCATACTCTTCCTTTTTCAATATTATTGAAGCATTTATCAGGG
TTATTGTCTCATGAGCGGATACATATTTGAATGTATTTAGAAAAATAAACAAATAGGGGTTCCGCGCACA
TTTCCCCGAAAAGTGCCACCTGACGTCGACGGATCGGGAGATCTCCCGATCCCCTATGGTGCACTCTCAG
TACAATCTGCTCTGATGCCGCATAGTTAAGCCAGTATCTGCTCCCTGCTTGTGTGTTGGAGGTCGCTGAG
TAGTGCGCGAGCAAAATTTAAGCTACAACAAGGCAAGGCTTGACCGACAATTGCATGAAGAATCTGCTTA
GGGTTAGGCGTTTTGCGCTGCTTCGCGATGTACGGGCCAGATATACGCGTT
Features (pLannotate 1.2.2; 23 found; start..end, strand, type, name):
      1..380     +  enhancer       CMV enhancer: human cytomegalovirus immediate early enhancer
    381..584     +  promoter       CMV promoter: human cytomegalovirus (CMV) immediate early promoter
    586..605     +  promoter       PLtetO-1 promoter (fragment): modified phage lambda PL promoter with tet operator sites (Lutz and Bujard, 1997)
    607..626     +  promoter       PLtetO-1 promoter (fragment): modified phage lambda PL promoter with tet operator sites (Lutz and Bujard, 1997)
    634..667     +  promoter       TRE3GV promoter (fragment): 3rd-generation Tet-responsive promoter that can be activated by binding of Tet-On® 3G, optimized for retroviral and lentiviral vectors
   1177..1194    +  protein_bind   attL2 (fragment): mutant version of attL; recombination site for the Gateway® LR reaction LR Clonase™
   1980..2822    +  CDS            UL87_EBVB9 (fragment): Protein inferred from homology: Swiss-Prot protein existence level 3. DNA-binding protein that is required for viral late gene expression. From Epstein-Barr virus (strain B95-8) (HHV-4) (Human herpesvirus 4).
   3064..3288    +  polyA_signal   bGH poly(A) signal: bovine growth hormone polyadenylation signal
   3292..3313    +  promoter       SV40 promoter (fragment): SV40 enhancer and early promoter
   3334..3762    +  rep_origin     f1 ori (sequence partly withheld): f1 bacteriophage origin of replication; arrow indicates direction of (+) strand synthesis
   3776..4105    +  promoter       SV40 promoter: SV40 enhancer and early promoter
   4153..4200    +  promoter       EM7 promoter: synthetic bacterial promoter&nbsp
   4219..4593    +  CDS            BleoR: antibiotic-binding protein; Sh ble from Streptoalloteichus hindustanus; confers resistance to bleomycin, phleomycin, and Zeocin™
   4603..4728    +  CDS            ble (fragment): BLE_KLEPN - Experimental evidence at protein level: Swiss-Prot protein existence level 1. Binding protein with a strong affinity to the bleomycin family of antibiotics. Binds to CL990; an antimitotic-antibiotic compound. From Klebsiella pneumoniae.
   4723..4844    +  polyA_signal   SV40 poly(A) signal: SV40 polyadenylation signal
   4917..4933    -  protein_bind   lac operator: The lac repressor binds to the lac operator to inhibit transcription in E. coli. This inhibition can be relieved by adding lactose or isopropyl-β-D-thiogalactopyranoside (IPTG). lac repressor encoded by lacI
   4941..4971    -  promoter       lac promoter: promoter for the E. coli lac operon
   4986..5007    -  protein_bind   CAP binding site: CAP binding activates transcription in the presence of cAMP. E. coli catabolite activator protein
   5020..5112    -  CDS            lacI (fragment): lac repressor; lacI; The lac repressor binds to the lac operator to inhibit transcription in E. coli. This inhibition can be relieved by adding lactose or isopropyl-β-D-thiogalactopyranoside (IPTG).
   5295..5883    -  rep_origin     ori: high-copy-number ColE1/pMB1/pBR322/pUC origin of replication
   6054..6914    -  CDS            AmpR: β-lactamase; bla; confers resistance to ampicillin, carbenicillin, and related antibiotics
   6915..7019    -  promoter       AmpR promoter: bla
   7078..7130    -  misc_feature   bom (fragment): basis of mobility region from pBR322
