[The description below was written by a language model from this plasmid's Addgene catalogue record and pLannotate feature annotations shown in this document.]
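Description:
pcDNA4/TO-mu24-2xStrep is a mammalian expression plasmid of about 7.3 kb built on the Invitrogen pcDNA4/TO backbone. It carries the full-length mu24 open reading frame (roughly 2.15 kb) from murine gammaherpesvirus 68 (MHV68), cloned between retained BamHI and NotI sites so that it reads into a backbone-encoded C-terminal 2xStrep tag. Transcription is driven by the CMV immediate-early enhancer/promoter and terminated by the bovine growth hormone polyadenylation signal. Two short tet operator matches lie just downstream of the promoter. They are annotated only as PLtetO-1 and TRE fragments, but they fit the "TO" design, in which expression is constitutive in ordinary cells and becomes tetracycline/doxycycline-inducible in cells that supply the Tet repressor.

The automated annotation does not label mu24 or the Strep tag directly. Instead, part of the insert is recognised by homology to an Epstein-Barr virus UL87-family DNA-binding protein required for viral late gene expression, which agrees with the associated study of the gammaherpesviral TATA-box-binding protein and its interaction with host RNA polymerase II. The small attL2, lacI and second ble fragments are probably incidental matches.

For propagation in E. coli the plasmid has a high-copy ColE1/pUC-type origin and an ampicillin resistance gene, along with an f1 origin. A Sh ble cassette under tandem SV40 early and EM7 promoters, with an SV40 poly(A) signal, allows Zeocin selection in mammalian cells. The depositor and sequencing-derived records differ by only a few bases and show the same layout. The Strep tag suits affinity purification and detection of mu24 and its binding partners.
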