Addgene plasmid #138435: pcDNA4/TO-mu24-2xStrep
Purpose: Expresses full-length mu24 with a C-terminal 2xStrep tag in mammalian cells
Depositing lab: Britt Glaunsinger. Depositing organization: University of California, Berkeley. Publication: The gammaherpesviral TATA-box-binding protein directly interacts with the CTD of host RNA Pol II to direct late gene transcription. Castaneda AF, Didychuk AL, Louder RK, McCollum CO, Davis ZH, Nogales E, Glaunsinger BA. PLoS Pathog. 2020 Sep 4;16(9):e1008843. doi: 10.1371/journal.ppat.1008843. eCollection 2020 Sep. PubMed 32886723.
Backbone
  Vector backbone: pcDNA4/TO
  Backbone manufacturer: Invitrogen
  Backbone size w/o insert (bp): 5130
  Total vector size (bp): 7284
  Vector type: Mammalian Expression
  Selectable markers: Zeocin
Growth in bacteria
  Bacterial resistance: Ampicillin, 100 μg/mL
  Growth temperature: 37°C
  Growth strain: DH5alpha
  Copy number: High Copy
Gene/Insert
  Gene/Insert name: mu24
  Species: MHV68
  Insert size (bp): 2151
  Promoter: CMV
  Tag / fusion protein: Strep (C terminal on backbone)
  Cloning method: Restriction Enzyme; 5′ cloning site BamHI (not destroyed); 3′ cloning site NotI (not destroyed)
  Sequencing primers: 5′ CGCAAATGGGCGGTAGGCGTG; 3′ TAGAAGGCACAGTCGAGG
Terms and licenses: Academic/Nonprofit Terms; Industry Terms: Not Available to Industry
How to cite: pcDNA4/TO-mu24-2xStrep was a gift from Britt Glaunsinger (Addgene plasmid # 138435 ; http://n2t.net/addgene:138435 ; RRID:Addgene_138435)
